Addgene plasmid #145472: pGBW-m4046484
Purpose: Yeast Expression plasmid for SARS-CoV-2 nsp7
Depositing lab: Ginkgo Bioworks & Benjie Chen. Depositing organization: Ginkgo Bioworks.
Backbone
  Vector backbone: AmpR; 2u URA3
  Backbone size w/o insert (bp): 4078
  Vector type: Yeast Expression
  Selectable markers: URA3
Growth in bacteria
  Bacterial resistance: Ampicillin, 100 μg/mL
  Growth temperature: 37°C
  Growth strain: DH5alpha
  Copy number: High Copy
Gene/Insert
  Gene/Insert name: SARS-CoV-2 nsp7
  Species: S. cerevisiae (budding yeast); Severe acute respiratory syndrome coronavirus 2
  Insert size (bp): 242
  Mutation: wt
  Entrez Gene: ORF1ab (a.k.a. GU280_gp01)
  Promoter: pTEF1
  Tag / fusion protein: Cleavable thrombin;StrepII (C terminal on backbone)
  Cloning method: Unknown
Resource information
  A portion of this plasmid was derived from a plasmid made by: GinkgoBioworks
Depositor comments: NCBI Reference Sequence: YP_009725303.1Created by gene synthesis with Not1 site.
How to cite: pGBW-m4046484 was a gift from Ginkgo Bioworks & Benjie Chen (Addgene plasmid # 145472 ; http://n2t.net/addgene:145472 ; RRID:Addgene_145472)
