[The description below was written by a language model from this plasmid's Addgene catalogue record and pLannotate feature annotations shown in this document.]
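Description:
pGBW-m4046484 is a yeast episomal expression plasmid built as an E. coli–S. cerevisiae shuttle vector for producing the SARS-CoV-2 non-structural protein nsp7. In bacteria it is maintained through a ColE1/pUC-type origin and selected with ampicillin via a β-lactamase gene, which the annotation places downstream of a cat promoter. A short rop reading frame is annotated directly adjacent to AmpR, although the catalogue lists the plasmid as high copy. The bacterial module is bracketed by phage T3Te and T7Te terminators and a tonB terminator, which insulate it from read-through transcription. In yeast, the 2μ origin supports multicopy episomal replication. The URA3 marker, with its own promoter fragment, allows selection in ura3 auxotrophic strains and counterselection with 5-fluoroorotic acid.

The payload is the wild-type nsp7 coding sequence, a cleavage product of the viral ORF1ab polyprotein. It was made by gene synthesis, and the listing of budding yeast alongside the virus under species may indicate adaptation to the yeast host, though the record does not say so explicitly. The feature table does not annotate the insert itself, but the unannotated interval between the constitutive TEF1 promoter and the CYC1 terminator fragment is where it would be expected to sit. According to the catalogue, the backbone supplies a C-terminal Strep-tag II preceded by a thrombin cleavage site. This arrangement allows affinity capture of the protein on Strep-Tactin-type resins and subsequent removal of the tag. The construct is suited to constitutive expression and purification of nsp7 from yeast, for example for biochemical or structural work on coronavirus replication proteins, although the record states no purpose beyond yeast expression.
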