Features (pLannotate 1.2.2; 12 found; start..end, strand, type, name):
     10..417     +  promoter       TEF1 promoter: S. cerevisiae TEF1; promoter for EF-1α
    747..919     +  terminator     CYC1 terminator (fragment): S. cerevisiae CYC1; transcription terminator for CYC1
    955..1131    +  promoter       URA3 promoter (fragment): S. cerevisiae URA3
   1132..1935    +  CDS            URA3: orotidine-5'-phosphate decarboxylase, required for uracil biosynthesis; S. cerevisiae URA3; yeast auxotrophic marker, counterselectable with 5-fluoroorotic acid (5-FOA)
   2018..3000    -  rep_origin     2μ ori: yeast 2μ plasmid origin of replication
   3078..3107    +  terminator     T3Te terminator: phage T3 early transcription terminator
   3129..3716    +  rep_origin     ori: high-copy-number ColE1/pMB1/pBR322/pUC origin of replication
   3728..3755    -  terminator     T7Te terminator: phage T7 early transcription terminator
   3779..3970    -  CDS            rop: Rop protein, which maintains plasmids at low copy number; rop
   3971..4831    -  CDS            AmpR: β-lactamase; bla; confers resistance to ampicillin, carbenicillin, and related antibiotics
   4832..4934    -  promoter       cat promoter: promoter of the E. coli cat gene encoding chloramphenicol acetyltransferase
   4935..4966    -  terminator     tonB terminator: bidirectional E. coli tonB-P14 transcription terminator
>Addgene plasmid #145472 | pGBW-m4046484 | depositor full sequence | sequence record 287649 | Full Sequence
GCGGCCGCCCCACACACCATAGCTTCAAAATGTTTCTACTCCTTTTTTACTCTTCCAGATTTTCTCGGAC
TCCGCGCATCGCCGTACCACTTCAAAACACCCAAGCACAGCATACTAAATTTCCCCTCTTTCTTCCTCTA
GGGTGTCGTTAATTACCCGTACTAAAGGTTTGGAAAAGAAAAAAGAGACCGCCTCGTTTCTTTTTCTTCG
TCGAAAAAGGCAATAAAAATTTTTATCACGTTTCTTTTTCTTGAAAATTTTTTTTTTTGATTTTTTTCTC
TTTCGATGACCTCCCATTGATATTTAAGTTAATAAACGGTCTTCAATTTCTCAAGTTTCAGTTTCATTTT
TCTTGTTCTATTACAACTTTTTTTACTTCTTGCTCATTAGAAAGAAAGCATAGCAATCTAATCTAAGTTT
TAATTACAAAATGAAAATGTCAGATGTAAAGTGCACATCAGTAGTCTTACTCTCAGTTTTGCAACAACTC
AGAGTAGAATCATCATCTAAATTGTGGGCTCAATGTGTCCAGTTACACAATGACATTCTCTTAGCTAAAG
ATACTACTGAAGCCTTTGAAAAAATGGTTTCACTACTTTCTGTTTTGCTTTCCATGCAGGGTGCTGTAGA
CATAAACAAGCTTTGTGAAGAAATGCTGGACAACAGGGCAACCTTACTCGTGCCGAGAGGTTCTTGGAGC
CATCCGCAGTTTGAAAAATAAACAGGCCCCTTTTCCTTTGTCGATATCATGTAATTAGTTATGTCACGCT
TACATTCACGCCCTCCTCCCACATCCGCTCTAACCGAAAAGGAAGGAGTTAGACAACCTGAAGTCTAGGT
CCCTATTTATTTTTTTTAATAGTTATGTTAGTATTAAGAACGTTATTTATATTTCAAATTTTTCTTTTTT
TTCTGTACAAAGCGGCCGCCGAACCACTAGTGCACTGCAGTACACGGTTTCCTTGAAATTTTTTTGATTC
GGTAATCTCCGAACAGAAGGAAGAACGAAGGAAGGAGCACAGACTTAGATTGGTATATATACGCATATGT
AGTGTTGAAGAAACATGAAATTGCCCAGTATTCTTAACCCAACTGCACAGAACAAAAACGTGCAGGAAAC
GAAGATAAATCATGTCGAAAGCTACATATAAGGAACGTGCTGCTACTCATCCTAGTCCTGTTGCTGCCAA
GCTATTTAATATCATGCACGAAAAGCAAACAAACTTGTGTGCTTCATTGGATGTTCGTACCACCAAGGAA
TTACTGGAGTTAGTTGAAGCATTAGGTCCCAAAATTTGTTTACTAAAAACACATGTGGATATCTTGACTG
ATTTTTCCATGGAGGGCACAGTTAAGCCGCTAAAGGCATTATCCGCCAAGTACAATTTTTTACTCTTCGA
GGACAGAAAATTTGCTGACATTGGTAATACAGTCAAATTGCAGTACTCTGCGGGTGTATACAGAATAGCA
GAATGGGCAGACATTACGAATGCACACGGTGTGGTGGGCCCAGGTATTGTTAGCGGTTTGAAGCAGGCGG
CAGAAGAAGTAACAAAGGAACCTAGAGGCCTTTTGATGTTAGCAGAATTGTCATGCAAGGGCTCCCTATC
TACTGGAGAATATACTAAGGGTACTGTTGACATTGCGAAGAGCGACAAAGATTTTGTTATCGGCTTTATT
GCTCAAAGAGACATGGGTGGAAGAGATGAAGGTTACGATTGGTTGATTATGACACCCGGTGTGGGTTTAG
ATGACAAGGGAGATGCATTGGGTCAACAGTATAGAACCGTGGATGATGTGGTTTCTACAGGATCTGACAT
TATTATTGTTGGAAGAGGACTATTTGCAAAGGGAAGGGATGCTAAGGTAGAGGGTGAACGTTACAGAAAA
GCAGGCTGGGAAGCATATTTGAGAAGATGCGGCCAGCAAAACTAAAAAACTGTATTATAAGTAAATGCAT
GTATACTAAACTCACAAATTAGAGCTTCAATTTAATTATATCAGTTATTACCCGAGTAACGAAGCATCTG
TGCTTCATTTTGTAGAACAAAAATGCAACGCGAGAGCGCTAATTTTTCAAACAAAGAATCTGAGCTGCAT
TTTTACAGAACAGAAATGCAACGCGAAAGCGCTATTTTACCAACGAAGAATCTGTGCTTCATTTTTGTAA
AACAAAAATGCAACGCGAGAGCGCTAATTTTTCAAACAAAGAATCTGAGCTGCATTTTTACAGAACAGAA
ATGCAACGCGAGAGCGCTATTTTACCAACAAAGAATCTATACTTCTTTTTTGTTCTACAAAAATGCATCC
CGAGAGCGCTATTTTTCTAACAAAGCATCTTAGATTACTTTTTTTCTCCTTTGTGCGCTCTATAATGCAG
TCTCTTGATAACTTTTTGCACTGTAGGTCCGTTAAGGTTAGAAGAAGGCTACTTTGGTGTCTATTTTCTC
TTCCATAAAAAAAGCCTGACTCCACTTCCCGCGTTTACTGATTACTAGCGAAGCTGCGGGTGCATTTTTT
CAAGATAAAGGCATCCCCGATTATATTCTATACCGATGTGGATTGCGCATACTTTGTGAACAGAAAGTGA
TAGCGTTGATGATTCTTCATTGGTCAGAAAATTATGAACGGTTTCTTCTATTTTGTCTCTATATACTACG
TATAGGAAATGTTTACATTTTCGTATTGTTTTCGATTCACTCTATGAATAGTTCTTACTACAATTTTTTT
GTCTAAAGAGTAATACTAGAGATAAACATAAAAAATGTAGAGGTCGAGTTTAGATGCAAGTTCAAGGAGC
GAAAGGTGGATGGGTAGGTTATATAGGGATATAGCACAGAGATATATAGCAAAGAGATACTTTTGAGCAA
TGTTTGTGGAAGCGGTATTCGCAATATTTTAGTAGCTCGTTACAGTCCGGTGCGTTTTTGGTTTTTTGAA
AGTGCGTCATCAGAGCGCTTTTGGTTTTCAAAAGCGCTCTGAAGTTCCTATACTTTCTAGCTAGAGAATA
GGAACTTCCCGAGCGGCCGCGTGTTACAAGCTTGACTCCAGCGTAACTGGACTGCAATCAACTCACTGGC
TCACCTTCACGGGTGGGCCTTTCTTCGGTAGAAAATCAAAGGATCTTCTTGAGATCCTTTTTTTCTGCGC
GTAATCTGCTGCTTGCAAACAAAAAAACCACCGCTACCAGCGGTGGTTTGTTTGCCGGATCAAGAGCTAC
CAACTCTTTTTCCGAGGTAACTGGCTTCAGCAGAGCGCAGATACCAAATACTGTTCTTCTAGTGTAGCCG
TAGTTAGGCCACCACTTCAAGAACTCTGTAGCACCGCCTACATACCTCGCTCTGCTAATCCTGTTACCAG
TGGCTGCTGCCAGTGGCGATAAGTCGTGTCTTACCGGGTTGGACTCAAGACGATAGTTACCGGATAAGGC
GCAGCGGTCGGGCTGAACGGGGGGTTCGTGCACACAGCCCAGCTTGGAGCGAACGACCTACACCGAACTG
AGATACCTACAGCGTGAGCTATGAGAAAGCGCCACGCTTCCCGAAGGGAGAAAGGCGGACAGGTATCCGG
TAAGCGGCAGGGTCGGAACAGGAGAGCGCACGAGGGAGCTTCCAGGGGTAAACGCCTGGTATCTTTATAG
TCCTGTCGGGTTTCGCCACCTCTGACTTGAGCATCGATTTTTGTGATGCTCGTCAGGGGGGCGGAGCCTA
TGGAAAAACGCCAGCAACGCAGAAAGGCCCACCCGAAGGTGAGCCAGGTGATTACATTTGGGCCCTCATC
AGAGGTTTTCACCGTCATCACCGAAACGCGCGAGGCAGCTGCGGTAAAGCTCATCAGCGTGGTCGTGAAG
CGATTCACAGATGTCTGCCTGTTCATCCGCGTCCAGCTCGTTGAGTTTCTCCAGAAGCGTTAATGTCTGG
CTTCTGATAAAGCGGGCCATGTTAAGGGCGGTTTTTTCCTGTTTGGTCACTTACCAATGCTTAATCAGTG
AGGCACCTATCTCAGCGATCTGTCTATTTCGTTCATCCATAGTTGCCTGACTCCCCGTCGTGTAGATAAC
TACGATGCGGGAGGGCTTACCATCTGGCCCCAGTGCTGCAATGATACCGCGAGACCCACGCTCACCGGCT
CCAGATTTATCAGCAATAAACCAGCCAGCCGGGAGGGCCGAGCGCAGAAGTGATCCTGCAACTTTATCCG
CCTCCATCCAGTCTATTAATTGTTGCCGGGAAGCTAGAGTAAGTAGTTCGCCAGTTAATAGTTTGCGCAA
CGTTGTTGCCATTGCTACAGGCATCGTGGTGTCACGCTCGTCGTTTGGTATGGCTTCATTCAGCTCCGGT
TCCCAACGATCAAGGCGAGTTACATGATCCCCCATGTTGTGCAAAAAAGCGGTTAGCTCCTTCGGTCCTC
CGATCGTTGCCAGAAGTAAGTTGGCCGCAGTGTTATCACTCATGGTTATGGCAGCACTGCATAATTCTCT
TACTGTCATGCCATCCGTGAGATGCTTTTCTGTGACTGGTGAGTACTCAACCAAGTCATTCTGAGAATAG
TGTATGCGGCGACCGAGTTGCTCTTGCCCGGCGTCAATACGGGATAATACCGCGCCACATAGCAGAACTT
TAAAAGTGCTCATCATTGGAAAACGTTCTTCGGGGCGTAAACTCTCAAGGATCTTACCGCTGTTGAGATC
CAGTTCGATGTAACCCACTCGTGCACCCAACTGATCTTCAGCATCTTTTACTTTCACCAGCGTTTCTGGG
TGAGCAAAAACAGGAAGGCAAAATGCCGCAAAAAAGGGAATAAGGGCGACACGGAAATGTTGAATACTCA
TTTTAGCTTCCTTAGCTCCTGAAAATCTCGATAACTCAAAAAATACGCCCGGTAGTGATCTTATTTCATT
ATGGTGAAAGTTGGAACCTCTTACGTGCCGATCAAGTCAAAAGCCTCCGGTCGGAGGCTTTTGACTTTCT
GCTATGGAGGTCAGGTATGATTTAAATGGTCAGTTAGA
